>Addgene plasmid #199733 | pCBLsgRNA7 | addgene full sequence | sequence record 391370 | Addgene NGS Result
CCTATAGTGAGTCGTATTACATGGTCATAGCTGTTTCCTGGCAGCTCTGGCCCGTGTCTCAAAATCTCTG
ATGTTACATTGCACAAGATAAAAATATATCATCATGCCTCCTCTAGAGGTCTCGCGGTGGATCATGAACC
AACGGCCTGGCTGTATTTGGTGGTTGTGTAGGGAGATGGGGAGAAGAAAAGCCCGATTCTCTTCGCTGTG
ATGGGCTGGATGCATGCGGGGGAGCGGGAGGCCCAAGTACGTGCACGGTGAGCGGCCCACAGGGCGAGTG
TGAGCGCGAGAGGCGGGAGGAACAGTTTAGTACCACATTGCCCAGCTAACTCGAACGCGACCAACTTATA
AACCCGCGCGCTGTCGCTTGTGTTGGAGACGAGATCTAGTCTGAGTCGACCGTCTCTGTTTCAGAGCTAT
GCTGGAAACAGCATAGCAAGTTGAAATAAGGCTAGTCCGTTATCAACTTGAAAAAGTGGCACCGAGTCGG
TGCTTTTTTTGTCCCTTCGAAGGGCAATTCTGCAGATATCCATCACACTGGCGGCCGCTCGAGGTCGAGG
GTATCGATAAGCTTGAAAGGAGACCCTCGAGCCACCCATGACCAAAATCCCTTAACGTGAGTTACGCGTC
GTTCCACTGAGCGTCAGACCCCGTAGAAAAGATCAAAGGATCTTCTTGAGATCCTTTTTTTCTGCGCGTA
ATCTGCTGCTTGCAAACAAAAAAACCACCGCTACCAGCGGTGGTTTGTTTGCCGGATCAAGAGCTACCAA
CTCTTTTTCCGAAGGTAACTGGCTTCAGCAGAGCGCAGATACCAAATACTGTTCTTCTAGTGTAGCCGTA
GTTAGGCCACCACTTCAAGAACTCTGTAGCACCGCCTACATACCTCGCTCTGCTAATCCTGTTACCAGTG
GCTGCTGCCAGTGGCGATAAGTCGTGTCTTACCGGGTTGGACTCAAGACGATAGTTACCGGATAAGGCGC
AGCGGTCGGGCTGAACGGGGGGTTCGTGCACACAGCCCAGCTTGGAGCGAACGACCTACACCGAACTGAG
ATACCTACAGCGTGAGCTATGAGAAAGCGCCACGCTTCCCGAAGGGAGAAAGGCGGACAGGTATCCGGTA
AGCGGCAGGGTCGGAACAGGAGAGCGCACGAGGGAGCTTCCAGGGGGAAACGCCTGGTATCTTTATAGTC
CTGTCGGGTTTCGCCACCTCTGACTTGAGCGTCGATTTTTGTGATGCTCGTCAGGGGGGCGGAGCCTATG
GAAAAACGCCAGCAACGCGGCCTTTTTACGGTTCCTGGCCTTTTGCTGGCCTTTTGCTCACATGTTCTTT
CCTGCGTTATCCCCTGATTCTGTGGATAACCGTATTACCGCCTTTGAGTGAGCTGATACCGCTCGCCGCA
GCCGAACGACCGAGCGCAGCGAGTCAGTGAGCGAGGAAGCGGAAGAGCGCCCAATACGCAAACCGCCTCT
CCCCGCGCGTTGGCCGATTCATTAATGCAGCTGGCACGACAGGTTTCCCGACTGGAAAGCGGGCAGTGAG
CGCAACGCAATTAATACGCGTACCGCTAGCCAGGAAGAGTTTGTAGAAACGCAAAAAGGCCATCCGTCAG
GATGGCCTTCTGCTTAGTTTGATGCCTGGCAGTTTATGGCGGGCGTCCTGCCCGCCACCCTCCGGGCCGT
TGCTTCACAACGTTCAAATCCGCTCCCGGCGGATTTGTCCTACTCAGGAGAGCGTTCACCGACAAACAAC
AGATAAAACGAAAGGCCCAGTCTTCCGACTGAGCCTTTCGTTTTATTTGATGCCTGGCAGTTCCCTACTC
TCGCGTTCTGCATTAATGAATCGGCCAACGCGCGGGGAGAGGCGGTTTGCGTATTGGGCGCTCTTCCGCT
TCCTCGCTCACTGACTCGCTGCGCTCGGTCGTTCGGCTGCGGCGAGCGGTATCAGCTCACTCAAAGGCGG
TAATACGGTTATCCACAGAATCAGGGGATAACGCAGGAAAGAACATGAATTAATTCTCATGTTTGACAGC
TTATCATCGATTAGCTTTAATGCGGTAGTTTATCACAGTTAAATTGCTAACGCAGTCAGGCACCGTGTAT
GAAATCTAACAATGCGCTCATCGTCATCCTCGGCACCGTCACCCTGGATGCTGTAGGCATAGGCTTGGTT
ATGCCGGTACTGCCGGGCCTCTTGCGGGATATCGTCCATTCCGACAGCATCGCCAGTCACTATGGCGTGC
TGCTAGCGCTATATGCGTTGATGCAATTTCTATGCGCACCCGTTCTCGGAGCACTGTCCGACCGCTTTGG
CCGCCGCCCAGTCCTGCTCGCTTCGCTACTTGGAGCCACTATCGACTACGCGATCATGGCGACCACACCC
GTCCTGTGGATTCTCTACGCCGGACGCATCGTGGCCGGCATCACCGGCGCCACAGGTGCGGTTGCTGGCG
CCTATATCGCCGACATCACCGATGGGGAAGATCGGGCTCGCCACTTCGGGCTCATGAGCGCTTGTTTCGG
CGTGGGTATGGTGGCAGGCCCCGTGGCCGGGGGACTGTTGGGCGCCATCTCCTTACATGCACCATTCCTT
GCGGCGGCGGTGCTCAACGGCCTCAACCTACTACTGGGCTGCTTCCTAATGCAGGAGTCGCATAAGGGAG
AGCGCCGACCCATGCCCTTGAGAGCCTTCAACCCAGTCAGCTCCTTCCGGTGGGCGCGGGGCATGACTAT
CGTCGCCGCACTTATGACTGTCTTCTTTATCATGCAACTCGTAGGACAGGTGCCGGCAGCGCTCTGGGTC
ATTTTCGGCGAGGACCGCTTTCGCTGGAGCGCGACGATGATCGGCCTGTCGCTTGCGGTATTCGGAATCT
TGCACGCCCTCGCTCAAGCCTTCGTCACTGGTCCCGCCACCAAACGTTTCGGCGAGAAGCAGGCCATTAT
CGCCGGCATGGCGGCCGACGCGCTGGGCTACGTCTTGCTGGCGTTCGCGACGCGAGGCTGGATGGCCTTC
CCCATTATGATTCTTCTCGCTTCCGGCGGCATCGGGATGCCCGCGTTGCAGGCCATGCTGTCCAGGCAGG
TAGATGACGACCATCAGGGACAGCTTCAAGGATCGCTCGCGGCTCTTACCAGCCTAACTTCGATCATTGG
ACCGCTGATCGTCACGGCGATTTATGCCGCCTCGGCGAGCACATGGAACGGGTTGGCATGGATTGTAGGC
GCCGCCCTATACCTTGTCTGCCTCCCCGCGTTGCGTCGCGGTGCATGGAGCCGGGCCACCTCGACCTGAA
TGGAAGCCGGCGGCACCTCGCTAACGGATTCACCACTCCAAGAATTGGAGCCAATCAATTCTTGCGGAGA
ACTGTGAATGCGCAAACCAACCCTTGATCGGGGAAGAACAGTATGTCGAGCTATTTTTTGACTTACTGGG
GATCAAGCCTGATTGGGAGAAAATAAAATATCC
Features (pLannotate 1.2.2; 12 found; start..end, strand, type, name):
      1..19      -  promoter       T7 promoter: promoter for bacteriophage T7 RNA polymerase
    426..493     +  misc_RNA       tracrRNA (fragment): trans-activating CRISPR RNA for the Streptococcus pyogenes CRISPR/Cas9 system
    548..576     -  misc_feature   MCS (fragment): pBluescript multiple cloning site
    676..1264    +  rep_origin     ori: high-copy-number ColE1/pMB1/pBR322/pUC origin of replication
   1447..1539    +  CDS            lacI (fragment): lac repressor; lacI; The lac repressor binds to the lac operator to inhibit transcription in E. coli. This inhibition can be relieved by adding lactose or isopropyl-β-D-thiogalactopyranoside (IPTG).
   1594..1621    -  terminator     rrnB T2 terminator: transcription terminator T2 from the E. coli rrnB gene
   1753..1796    +  terminator     rrnB T1 terminator: Escherichia coli rrnB; transcription terminator T1 from the E. coli rrnB gene
   1828..1881    -  CDS            lacI (fragment): lac repressor; lacI; The lac repressor binds to the lac operator to inhibit transcription in E. coli. This inhibition can be relieved by adding lactose or isopropyl-β-D-thiogalactopyranoside (IPTG).
   1883..2007    -  rep_origin     RSF ori (fragment): Plasmids containing the RSF 1030 origin of replication can be propagated in E. coli cells that contain additional plasmids with compatible origins.
   2023..2051    +  promoter       tet promoter: E. coli promoter for tetracycline efflux protein gene
   2099..3289    +  CDS            TcR: tetracycline efflux protein; tet; confers resistance to tetracycline
   3387..3461    +  CDS            KanR (fragment): aminoglycoside phosphotransferase; aphA-3; confers resistance to kanamycin
