[The description below was written by a language model from this plasmid's Addgene catalogue record and pLannotate feature annotations shown in this document.]
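Description:
pCBLsgRNA7 is a small (about 3.5 kb) Golden Gate entry vector built on the pYPQ131D backbone and catalogued as a plant expression plasmid. It is designed to hold the seventh guide RNA unit in a multiplexed CRISPR assembly scheme. It is maintained in E. coli at high copy through a ColE1/pUC-type origin and is selected with tetracycline, using a tetracycline efflux gene (TcR) driven by its native tet promoter. The feature table also picks up short fragments of lacI, an RSF origin and a kanamycin resistance gene, along with rrnB T1 and T2 terminators, a T7 promoter and a piece of the pBluescript polylinker. These appear to be backbone remnants rather than functional parts.

The payload is a synthetic 379 bp insert, introduced by Gibson cloning, consisting of the OsU6.2 promoter followed by an sgRNA scaffold. OsU6.2 is a rice U6 small nuclear RNA promoter, which recruits RNA polymerase III and is suited to producing short, uncapped guide transcripts in monocot cells. The automated annotation does not label the promoter itself, but it does detect the tracrRNA-derived portion of the Streptococcus pyogenes Cas9 guide scaffold, consistent with the catalogue description. No specific spacer is recorded, so the plasmid appears to serve as an empty module into which a user-chosen target sequence is cloned. The completed guide cassette would then be combined by Golden Gate assembly with those from companion entry vectors occupying other positions. The associated work concerns T-DNA binary vectors for maize transformation and targeted mutagenesis, which indicates the intended downstream use of such guide arrays.
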