Addgene plasmid #199733: pCBLsgRNA7
Purpose: Golden Gate entry vector; 7th gRNA under OsU6.2 promoter
Depositing lab: Kan Wang. Depositing organization: Iowa State University. Publication: New T-DNA binary vectors with NptII selection and RUBY reporter for efficient maize transformation and targeted mutagenesis. Lee K, Kang M, Ji Q, Grosic S, Wang K. Plant Physiol. 2023 Apr 18:kiad231. doi: 10.1093/plphys/kiad231. PubMed 37070560.
Backbone
  Vector backbone: pYPQ131D
  Vector type: Plant Expression
Growth in bacteria
  Bacterial resistance: Tetracycline, 10 μg/mL
  Growth temperature: 37°C
  Growth strain: DH5alpha
  Copy number: High Copy
Gene/Insert
  Gene/Insert name: OsU6.2-sgRNA7 scaffold
  Species: Synthetic
  Insert size (bp): 379
  Cloning method: Gibson Cloning
Terms and licenses: Academic/Nonprofit Terms; Industry Terms: Not Available to Industry
How to cite: pCBLsgRNA7 was a gift from Kan Wang (Addgene plasmid # 199733 ; http://n2t.net/addgene:199733 ; RRID:Addgene_199733)
